Addgene plasmid #176087: pLV-CMV-EGFP-PolB(K72A)-PAMmut-Hygro
Purpose: EGFP fused to the N-terminus of POLB containing the mutation Lys72Ala, a mutation in the PAM site used by POLBKOg1 & a hygromycin resistance cassette
Depositing lab: Robert Sobol. Depositing organization: University of South Alabama, Mitchell Cancer Institute. Publication: Temporal dynamics of base excision/single-strand break repair protein complex assembly/disassembly are modulated by the PARP/NAD(+)/SIRT6 axis. Koczor CA, Saville KM, Andrews JF, Clark J, Fang Q, Li J, Al-Rahahleh RQ, Ibrahim M, McClellan S, Makarov MV, Migaud ME, Sobol RW. Cell Rep. 2021 Nov 2;37(5):109917. doi: 10.1016/j.celrep.2021.109917. PubMed 34731617.
Backbone
  Vector backbone: Lentivirus
  Total vector size (bp): 10056
  Vector type: Mammalian Expression, Lentiviral
  Selectable markers: Hygromycin
Growth in bacteria
  Bacterial resistance: Ampicillin, 100 μg/mL
  Growth temperature: 37°C
  Growth strain: NEB Stable
  Copy number: High Copy
Gene/Insert
  Gene/Insert name: PolB
  Species: H. sapiens (human)
  Insert size (bp): 1005
  Mutation: Mutation in Lys72 to Ala, and mutation in the PAM site used by PolBKOg1
  Entrez Gene: POLB
  Promoter: CMV
  Tag / fusion protein: EGFP (N terminal on insert)
  Cloning method: Unknown
  Sequencing primers: 5′ N/A
Terms and licenses: Academic/Nonprofit Terms; Industry Terms: Not Available to Industry
How to cite: pLV-CMV-EGFP-PolB(K72A)-PAMmut-Hygro was a gift from Robert Sobol (Addgene plasmid # 176087 ; http://n2t.net/addgene:176087 ; RRID:Addgene_176087)
