[The description below was written by a language model from this plasmid's Addgene catalogue record and pLannotate feature annotations shown in this document.]
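Description:
pLV-CMV-EGFP-PolB(K72A)-PAMmut-Hygro is a 10,056 bp third-generation-style, self-inactivating HIV-1 lentiviral transfer plasmid for stable expression of a fluorescently tagged human DNA polymerase β mutant in mammalian cells. In bacteria it is maintained through a high-copy ColE1/pUC origin and selected with ampicillin (AmpR); the backbone also carries an f1 origin, an SV40 origin and remnants of a lac/T7/T3 cloning region. Viral genomic RNA is driven by an RSV promoter fused to a truncated 5' LTR, and the packaged region contains the Ψ packaging signal with a gag fragment, the RRE for Rev-dependent nuclear export, the cPPT/CTS, and a ΔU3 3' LTR that inactivates LTR promoter activity after integration, followed by an SV40 polyadenylation signal.

The payload lies between Gateway attB sites (attB4, attB1, attB2), which suggests assembly by multisite Gateway recombination, although the record lists the cloning method as unknown. The CMV enhancer/promoter drives EGFP fused directly to the N-terminus of the 1,005 bp human POLB coding sequence, followed by a WPRE to enhance transcript expression. POLB is the base excision repair polymerase with both gap-filling and 5'-dRP lyase activities. This version carries a Lys72Ala substitution plus a mutation of the PAM site used by the POLBKOg1 guide RNA, which should make the transgene resistant to Cas9 cutting directed by that guide and so allow expression in POLB-knockout cells. A separate mouse PGK promoter drives the hygromycin phosphotransferase gene (hph) for selection of transduced cells. The associated study examined the assembly and disassembly dynamics of base excision and single-strand break repair complexes, consistent with using the EGFP fusion to follow the mutant protein in live cells.
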