Features (pLannotate 1.2.2; 32 found; start..end, strand, type, name):
      3..229     +  promoter       RSV promoter: Rous sarcoma virus enhancer/promoter
    230..410     +  LTR            5' LTR (truncated): truncated 5' long terminal repeat (LTR) from HIV-1
    457..582     +  misc_feature   HIV-1 Ψ: packaging signal of human immunodeficiency virus type 1
    566..929     +  CDS            HIV-1 gag (fragment): gag protein from human immunodeficiency virus 1; gag
   1075..1308    +  misc_feature   RRE: The Rev response element (RRE) of HIV-1 allows for Rev-dependent mRNA export from the nucleus to the cytoplasm.
   1685..1785    +  CDS            Rev (fragment): human immunodeficiency virus 1 (HIV-1) Rev protein; rev; enhances nuclear export of unspliced and incompletely spliced viral mRNAs
   1803..1920    +  misc_feature   cPPT/CTS: central polypurine tract and central termination sequence of HIV-1
   1938..1958    +  protein_bind   attB4: mutant version of attB; core recombination site for the Gateway® BP reaction BP Clonase™
   2019..2322    +  enhancer       CMV enhancer: human cytomegalovirus immediate early enhancer
   2323..2526    +  promoter       CMV promoter: human cytomegalovirus (CMV) immediate early promoter
   2548..2568    +  protein_bind   attB1: mutant version of attB; core recombination site for the Gateway® BP reaction BP Clonase™
   2578..3294    +  CDS            EGFP: EGFP is a basic (constitutively fluorescent) green fluorescent protein published in 1996, derived from Aequorea victoria. It is reported to be a rapidly-maturing weak dimer with moderate acid sensitivity.
   3295..4299    +  CDS            POLB: DPOLB_HUMAN - Experimental evidence at protein level: Swiss-Prot protein existence level 1. Repair polymerase that plays a key role in base-excision repair. Has 5'-deoxyribose-5-phosphate lyase (dRP lyase) activity that removes the 5' sugar phosphate and also acts as a DNA polymerase that adds one nucleotide to the 3' end of the arising single-nucleotide gap. Conducts 'gap-filling' DNA synthesis in a stepwise distributive fashion rather than in a processive fashion as for other DNA polymerases. From Homo sapiens (Human).
   4303..4327    -  protein_bind   attB2: mutant version of attB; recombination site for the Gateway® BP reaction BP Clonase™
   4345..4933    +  misc_feature   WPRE: woodchuck hepatitis virus posttranscriptional regulatory element
   4964..5463    +  promoter       PGK promoter: mouse phosphoglycerate kinase 1 promoter
   5480..6502    +  CDS            hph: KHYB_ECOLX - Experimental evidence at protein level: Swiss-Prot protein existence level 1. The aminoglycoside phosphotransferases achieve inactivation of their antibiotic substrates by phosphorylation. Only phosphorylates hygromycin and closely related compounds such as demethyl analogs and destomycin. From Escherichia coli.
   6498..6575    +  CDS            nef (fragment): NEF_HV1Z2 - Experimental evidence at protein level: Swiss-Prot protein existence level 1. Extracellular Nef protein targets CD4(+) T-lymphocytes for apoptosis by interacting with CXCR4 surface receptors. From Human immunodeficiency virus type 1 group M subtype D (isolate Z2/CDC-Z34) (HIV-1).
   6577..6810    +  LTR            3' LTR (ΔU3): self-inactivating 3' long terminal repeat (LTR) from HIV-1
   6882..7003    +  polyA_signal   SV40 poly(A) signal: SV40 polyadenylation signal
   7043..7178    +  rep_origin     SV40 ori: SV40 origin of replication
   7199..7217    -  promoter       T7 promoter: promoter for bacteriophage T7 RNA polymerase
   7225..7380    +  CDS            lacZα (fragment): LacZα fragment of β-galactosidase; lacZ fragment
   7385..7813    +  rep_origin     f1 ori (sequence partly withheld): f1 bacteriophage origin of replication; arrow indicates direction of (+) strand synthesis
   7866..7970    +  promoter       AmpR promoter: bla
   7971..8831    +  CDS            AmpR: β-lactamase; bla; confers resistance to ampicillin, carbenicillin, and related antibiotics
   9002..9590    +  rep_origin     ori: high-copy-number ColE1/pMB1/pBR322/pUC origin of replication
   9773..9865    +  CDS            lacI (fragment): lac repressor; lacI; The lac repressor binds to the lac operator to inhibit transcription in E. coli. This inhibition can be relieved by adding lactose or isopropyl-β-D-thiogalactopyranoside (IPTG).
   9878..9899    +  protein_bind   CAP binding site: CAP binding activates transcription in the presence of cAMP. E. coli catabolite activator protein
   9914..9944    +  promoter       lac promoter: promoter for the E. coli lac operon
   9952..9968    +  protein_bind   lac operator: The lac repressor binds to the lac operator to inhibit transcription in E. coli. This inhibition can be relieved by adding lactose or isopropyl-β-D-thiogalactopyranoside (IPTG). lac repressor encoded by lacI
  10013..10031   +  promoter       T3 promoter: promoter for bacteriophage T3 RNA polymerase
>Addgene plasmid #176087 | pLV-CMV-EGFP-PolB(K72A)-PAMmut-Hygro | addgene full sequence | sequence record 352865 | Addgene NGS Result
AATGTAGTCTTATGCAATACTCTTGTAGTCTTGCAACATGGTAACGATGAGTTAGCAACATGCCTTACAA
GGAGAGAAAAAGCACCGTGCATGCCGATTGGTGGAAGTAAGGTGGTACGATCGTGCCTTATTAGGAAGGC
AACAGACGGGTCTGACATGGATTGGACGAACCACTGAATTGCCGCATTGCAGAGATATTGTATTTAAGTG
CCTAGCTCGATACATAAACGGGTCTCTCTGGTTAGACCAGATCTGAGCCTGGGAGCTCTCTGGCTAACTA
GGGAACCCACTGCTTAAGCCTCAATAAAGCTTGCCTTGAGTGCTTCAAGTAGTGTGTGCCCGTCTGTTGT
GTGACTCTGGTAACTAGAGATCCCTCAGACCCTTTTAGTCAGTGTGGAAAATCTCTAGCAGTGGCGCCCG
AACAGGGACTTGAAAGCGAAAGGGAAACCAGAGGAGCTCTCTCGACGCAGGACTCGGCTTGCTGAAGCGC
GCACGGCAAGAGGCGAGGGGCGGCGACTGGTGAGTACGCCAAAAATTTTGACTAGCGGAGGCTAGAAGGA
GAGAGATGGGTGCGAGAGCGTCAGTATTAAGCGGGGGAGAATTAGATCGCGATGGGAAAAAATTCGGTTA
AGGCCAGGGGGAAAGAAAAAATATAAATTAAAACATATAGTATGGGCAAGCAGGGAGCTAGAACGATTCG
CAGTTAATCCTGGCCTGTTAGAAACATCAGAAGGCTGTAGACAAATACTGGGACAGCTACAACCATCCCT
TCAGACAGGATCAGAAGAACTTAGATCATTATATAATACAGTAGCAACCCTCTATTGTGTGCATCAAAGG
ATAGAGATAAAAGACACCAAGGAAGCTTTAGACAAGATAGAGGAAGAGCAAAACAAAAGTAAGACCACCG
CACAGCAAGCGGCCGCTGATCTTCAGACCTGGAGGAGGAGATATGAGGGACAATTGGAGAAGTGAATTAT
ATAAATATAAAGTAGTAAAAATTGAACCATTAGGAGTAGCACCCACCAAGGCAAAGAGAAGAGTGGTGCA
GAGAGAAAAAAGAGCAGTGGGAATAGGAGCTTTGTTCCTTGGGTTCTTGGGAGCAGCAGGAAGCACTATG
GGCGCAGCGTCAATGACGCTGACGGTACAGGCCAGACAATTATTGTCTGGTATAGTGCAGCAGCAGAACA
ATTTGCTGAGGGCTATTGAGGCGCAACAGCATCTGTTGCAACTCACAGTCTGGGGCATCAAGCAGCTCCA
GGCAAGAATCCTGGCTGTGGAAAGATACCTAAAGGATCAACAGCTCCTGGGGATTTGGGGTTGCTCTGGA
AAACTCATTTGCACCACTGCTGTGCCTTGGAATGCTAGTTGGAGTAATAAATCTCTGGAACAGATTTGGA
ATCACACGACCTGGATGGAGTGGGACAGAGAAATTAACAATTACACAAGCTTAATACACTCCTTAATTGA
AGAATCGCAAAACCAGCAAGAAAAGAATGAACAAGAATTATTGGAATTAGATAAATGGGCAAGTTTGTGG
AATTGGTTTAACATAACAAATTGGCTGTGGTATATAAAATTATTCATAATGATAGTAGGAGGCTTGGTAG
GTTTAAGAATAGTTTTTGCTGTACTTTCTATAGTGAATAGAGTTAGGCAGGGATATTCACCATTATCGTT
TCAGACCCACCTCCCAACCCCGAGGGGACCCGACAGGCCCGAAGGAATAGAAGAAGAAGGTGGAGAGAGA
GACAGAGACAGATCCATTCGATTAGTGAACGGATCTCGACGGTATCGCTAGCTTTTAAAAGAAAAGGGGG
GATTGGGGGGTACAGTGCAGGGGAAAGAATAGTAGACATAATAGCAACAGACATACAAACTAAAGAATTA
CAAAAACAAATTACAAAAATTCAAAATTTTACTAGTGATTATCGGATCAACTTTGTATAGAAAAGTTGTA
GTTATTAATAGTAATCAATTACGGGGTCATTAGTTCATAGCCCATATATGGAGTTCCGCGTTACATAACT
TACGGTAAATGGCCCGCCTGGCTGACCGCCCAACGACCCCCGCCCATTGACGTCAATAATGACGTATGTT
CCCATAGTAACGCCAATAGGGACTTTCCATTGACGTCAATGGGTGGAGTATTTACGGTAAACTGCCCACT
TGGCAGTACATCAAGTGTATCATATGCCAAGTACGCCCCCTATTGACGTCAATGACGGTAAATGGCCCGC
CTGGCATTATGCCCAGTACATGACCTTATGGGACTTTCCTACTTGGCAGTACATCTACGTATTAGTCATC
GCTATTACCATGGTGATGCGGTTTTGGCAGTACATCAATGGGCGTGGATAGCGGTTTGACTCACGGGGAT
TTCCAAGTCTCCACCCCATTGACGTCAATGGGAGTTTGTTTTGGCACCAAAATCAACGGGACTTTCCAAA
ATGTCGTAACAACTCCGCCCCATTGACGCAAATGGGCGGTAGGCGTGTACGGTGGGAGGTCTATATAAGC
AGAGCTGGTTTAGTGAACCGTCAGATCCAAGTTTGTACAAAAAAGCAGGCTGCCACCATGGTGAGCAAGG
GCGAGGAGCTGTTCACCGGGGTGGTGCCCATCCTGGTCGAGCTGGACGGCGACGTAAACGGCCACAAGTT
CAGCGTGTCCGGCGAGGGCGAGGGCGATGCCACCTACGGCAAGCTGACCCTGAAGTTCATCTGCACCACC
GGCAAGCTGCCCGTGCCCTGGCCCACCCTCGTGACCACCCTGACCTACGGCGTGCAGTGCTTCAGCCGCT
ACCCCGACCACATGAAGCAGCACGACTTCTTCAAGTCCGCCATGCCCGAAGGCTACGTCCAGGAGCGCAC
CATCTTCTTCAAGGACGACGGCAACTACAAGACCCGCGCCGAGGTGAAGTTCGAGGGCGACACCCTGGTG
AACCGCATCGAGCTGAAGGGCATCGACTTCAAGGAGGACGGCAACATCCTGGGGCACAAGCTGGAGTACA
ACTACAACAGCCACAACGTCTATATCATGGCCGACAAGCAGAAGAACGGCATCAAGGTGAACTTCAAGAT
CCGCCACAACATCGAGGACGGCAGCGTGCAGCTCGCCGACCACTACCAGCAGAACACCCCCATCGGCGAC
GGCCCCGTGCTGCTGCCCGACAACCACTACCTGAGCACCCAGTCCGCCCTGAGCAAAGACCCCAACGAGA
AGCGCGATCACATGGTCCTGCTGGAGTTCGTGACCGCCGCCGGGATCACTCTCGGCATGGACGAGCTGTA
CAAGATGAGCAAACGGAAGGCGCCGCAAGAGACTCTCAACGGGGGAATCACCGACATGCTCACAGAACTC
GCAAACTTTGAGAAGAACGTGAGCCAAGCTATCCACAAGTACAATGCTTACAGAAAAGCAGCATCTGTTA
TAGCAAAATACCCACACAAAATAAAGAGTGGAGCTGAAGCTAAGAAATTGCCTGGAGTAGGAACAAAAAT
TGCTGAAGCGATTGATGAGTTTTTAGCAACTGGAAAATTACGTAAACTGGAAAAGATTCGGCAGGATGAT
ACGAGTTCATCCATCAATTTCCTGACTCGAGTTAGTGGCATTGGTCCATCTGCTGCAAGGAAGTTTGTAG
ATGAAGGAATTAAAACACTAGAAGATCTCAGAAAAAATGAAGATAAATTGAACCATCATCAGCGAATTGG
GCTGAAATATTTTGGGGACTTTGAAAAAAGAATTCCTCGTGAAGAGATGTTACAAATGCAAGATATTGTA
CTAAATGAAGTTAAAAAAGTGGATTCTGAATACATTGCTACAGTCTGTGGCAGTTTCAGAAGAGGTGCAG
AGTCCAGTGGTGACATGGATGTTCTCCTGACCCATCCCAGCTTCACTTCAGAATCAACCAAACAGCCAAA
ACTGTTACATCAGGTTGTGGAGCAGTTACAAAAGGTTCATTTTATCACAGATACCCTGTCAAAGGGTGAG
ACAAAGTTCATGGGTGTTTGCCAGCTTCCCAGTAAAAATGATGAAAAAGAATATCCACACAGAAGAATTG
ATATCAGGTTGATACCCAAAGATCAGTATTACTGTGGTGTTCTCTATTTCACTGGGAGTGATATTTTCAA
TAAGAATATGAGGGCTCATGCCCTAGAAAAGGGTTTCACAATCAATGAGTACACCATCCGTCCCTTGGGA
GTCACTGGAGTTGCAGGAGAACCCCTGCCAGTGGATAGTGAAAAAGACATCTTTGATTACATCCAGTGGA
AATACCGGGAACCCAAGGACCGGAGCGAATGAACCCAGCTTTCTTGTACAAAGTGGTGATAATCGAATTC
CGATAATCAACCTCTGGATTACAAAATTTGTGAAAGATTGACTGGTATTCTTAACTATGTTGCTCCTTTT
ACGCTATGTGGATACGCTGCTTTAATGCCTTTGTATCATGCTATTGCTTCCCGTATGGCTTTCATTTTCT
CCTCCTTGTATAAATCCTGGTTGCTGTCTCTTTATGAGGAGTTGTGGCCCGTTGTCAGGCAACGTGGCGT
GGTGTGCACTGTGTTTGCTGACGCAACCCCCACTGGTTGGGGCATTGCCACCACCTGTCAGCTCCTTTCC
GGGACTTTCGCTTTCCCCCTCCCTATTGCCACGGCGGAACTCATCGCCGCCTGCCTTGCCCGCTGCTGGA
CAGGGGCTCGGCTGTTGGGCACTGACAATTCCGTGGTGTTGTCGGGGAAGCTGACGTCCTTTCCATGGCT
GCTCGCCTGTGTTGCCACCTGGATTCTGCGCGGGACGTCCTTCTGCTACGTCCCTTCGGCCCTCAATCCA
GCGGACCTTCCTTCCCGCGGCCTGCTGCCGGCTCTGCGGCCTCTTCCGCGTCTTCGCCTTCGCCCTCAGA
CGAGTCGGATCTCCCTTTGGGCCGCCTCCCCGCATCGGGAATTCCCGCGGTTCGAATTCTACCGGGTAGG
GGAGGCGCTTTTCCCAAGGCAGTCTGGAGCATGCGCTTTAGCAGCCCCGCTGGGCACTTGGCGCTACACA
AGTGGCCTCTGGCCTCGCACACATTCCACATCCACCGGTAGGCGCCAACCGGCTCCGTTCTTTGGTGGCC
CCTTCGCGCCACCTTCTACTCCTCCCCTAGTCAGGAAGTTCCCCCCCGCCCCGCAGCTCGCGTCGTGCAG
GACGTGACAAATGGAAGTAGCACGTCTCACTAGTCTCGTGCAGATGGACAGCACCGCTGAGCAATGGAAG
CGGGTAGGCCTTTGGGGCAGCGGCCAATAGCAGCTTTGCTCCTTCGCTTTCTGGGCTCAGAGGCTGGGAA
GGGGTGGGTCCGGGGGCGGGCTCAGGGGCGGGCTCAGGGGCGGGGCGGGCGCCCGAAGGTCCTCCGGAGG
CCCGGCATTCTGCACGCTTCAAAAGCGCACGTCTGCCGCGCTGTTCTCCTCTTCCTCATCTCCGGGCCTT
TCGACCTCACGTGGCCACCATGAAAAAGCCTGAACTCACCGCGACGTCTGTCGAGAAGTTTCTGATCGAA
AAGTTCGACAGCGTCTCCGACCTGATGCAGCTCTCGGAGGGCGAAGAATCTCGTGCTTTCAGCTTCGATG
TAGGAGGGCGTGGATATGTCCTGCGGGTAAATAGCTGCGCCGATGGTTTCTACAAAGATCGTTATGTTTA
TCGGCACTTTGCATCGGCCGCGCTCCCGATTCCGGAAGTGCTTGACATTGGGGAATTTAGCGAGAGCCTG
ACCTATTGCATCTCCCGCCGTGCACAGGGTGTCACGTTGCAAGACCTGCCTGAAACCGAACTGCCCGCTG
TTCTGCAGCCGGTCGCGGAGGCCATGGATGCGATCGCTGCGGCCGATCTTAGCCAGACGAGCGGGTTCGG
CCCATTCGGACCGCAAGGAATCGGTCAATACACTACATGGCGTGATTTCATATGCGCGATTGCTGATCCC
CATGTGTATCACTGGCAAACTGTGATGGACGACACCGTCAGTGCGTCCGTCGCGCAGGCTCTCGATGAGC
TGATGCTTTGGGCCGAGGACTGCCCCGAAGTCCGGCACCTCGTGCACGCGGATTTCGGCTCCAACAATGT
CCTGACGGACAATGGCCGCATAACAGCGGTCATTGACTGGAGCGAGGCGATGTTCGGGGATTCCCAATAC
GAGGTCGCCAACATCTTCTTCTGGAGGCCGTGGTTGGCTTGTATGGAGCAGCAGACGCGCTACTTCGAGC
GGAGGCATCCGGAGCTTGCAGGATCGCCGCGGCTCCGGGCGTATATGCTCCGCATTGGTCTTGACCAACT
CTATCAGAGCTTGGTTGACGGCAATTTCGATGATGCAGCTTGGGCGCAGGGTCGATGCGACGCAATCGTC
CGATCCGGAGCCGGGACTGTCGGGCGTACACAAATCGCCCGCAGAAGCGCGGCCGTCTGGACCGATGGCT
GTGTAGAAGTACTCGCCGATAGTGGAAACCGACGCCCCAGCACTCGTCCGAGGGCAAAGGAATAGGGTAC
CTTTAAGACCAATGACTTACAAGGCAGCTGTAGATCTTAGCCACTTTTTAAAAGAAAAGGGGGGACTGGA
AGGGCTAATTCACTCCCAACGAAGACAAGATCTGCTTTTTGCTTGTACTGGGTCTCTCTGGTTAGACCAG
ATCTGAGCCTGGGAGCTCTCTGGCTAACTAGGGAACCCACTGCTTAAGCCTCAATAAAGCTTGCCTTGAG
TGCTTCAAGTAGTGTGTGCCCGTCTGTTGTGTGACTCTGGTAACTAGAGATCCCTCAGACCCTTTTAGTC
AGTGTGGAAAATCTCTAGCAGTAGTAGTTCATGTCATCTTATTATTCAGTATTTATAACTTGCAAAGAAA
TGAATATCAGAGAGTGAGAGGAACTTGTTTATTGCAGCTTATAATGGTTACAAATAAAGCAATAGCATCA
CAAATTTCACAAATAAAGCATTTTTTTCACTGCATTCTAGTTGTGGTTTGTCCAAACTCATCAATGTATC
TTATCATGTCTGGCTCTAGCTATCCCGCCCCTAACTCCGCCCATCCCGCCCCTAACTCCGCCCAGTTCCG
CCCATTCTCCGCCCCATGGCTGACTAATTTTTTTTATTTATGCAGAGGCCGAGGCCGCCTCGGCCTCTGA
GCTATTCCAGAAGTAGTGAGGAGGCTTTTTTGGAGGCCTAGGGACGTACCCAATTCGCCCTATAGTGAGT
CGTATTACGCGCGCTCACTGGCCGTCGTTTTACAACGTCGTGACTGGGAAAACCCTGGCGTTACCCAACT
TAATCGCCTTGCAGCACATCCCCCTTTCGCCAGCTGGCGTAATAGCGAAGAGGCCCGCACCGATCGCCCT
TCCCAACAGTTGCGCAGCCTGAATGGCGAATGGG
[124 nt withheld, positions 7385-7508]
C
[91 nt withheld, positions 7510-7600]
A
[49 nt withheld, positions 7602-7650]
CCTTTGACGTTGGAGTCCACGTTCTTT
[37 nt withheld, positions 7678-7714]
ACCCTATCTCGGTCTATTCTTTTGATTTATAAGGGATTTTGCCGATTTCGGCCTATTGGTTAAAAAATGA
GCTGATTTAACAAAAATTTAACGCGAATTTTAACAAAATATTAACGCTTACAATTTAGGTGGCACTTTTC
GGGGAAATGTGCGCGGAACCCCTATTTGTTTATTTTTCTAAATACATTCAAATATGTATCCGCTCATGAG
ACAATAACCCTGATAAATGCTTCAATAATATTGAAAAAGGAAGAGTATGAGTATTCAACATTTCCGTGTC
GCCCTTATTCCCTTTTTTGCGGCATTTTGCCTTCCTGTTTTTGCTCACCCAGAAACGCTGGTGAAAGTAA
AAGATGCTGAAGATCAGTTGGGTGCACGAGTGGGTTACATCGAACTGGATCTCAACAGCGGTAAGATCCT
TGAGAGTTTTCGCCCCGAAGAACGTTTTCCAATGATGAGCACTTTTAAAGTTCTGCTATGTGGCGCGGTA
TTATCCCGTATTGACGCCGGGCAAGAGCAACTCGGTCGCCGCATACACTATTCTCAGAATGACTTGGTTG
AGTACTCACCAGTCACAGAAAAGCATCTTACGGATGGCATGACAGTAAGAGAATTATGCAGTGCTGCCAT
AACCATGAGTGATAACACTGCGGCCAACTTACTTCTGACAACGATCGGAGGACCGAAGGAGCTAACCGCT
TTTTTGCACAACATGGGGGATCATGTAACTCGCCTTGATCGTTGGGAACCGGAGCTGAATGAAGCCATAC
CAAACGACGAGCGTGACACCACGATGCCTGTAGCAATGGCAACAACGTTGCGCAAACTATTAACTGGCGA
ACTACTTACTCTAGCTTCCCGGCAACAATTAATAGACTGGATGGAGGCGGATAAAGTTGCAGGACCACTT
CTGCGCTCGGCCCTTCCGGCTGGCTGGTTTATTGCTGATAAATCTGGAGCCGGTGAGCGTGGGTCTCGCG
GTATCATTGCAGCACTGGGGCCAGATGGTAAGCCCTCCCGTATCGTAGTTATCTACACGACGGGGAGTCA
GGCAACTATGGATGAACGAAATAGACAGATCGCTGAGATAGGTGCCTCACTGATTAAGCATTGGTAACTG
TCAGACCAAGTTTACTCATATATACTTTAGATTGATTTAAAACTTCATTTTTAATTTAAAAGGATCTAGG
TGAAGATCCTTTTTGATAATCTCATGACCAAAATCCCTTAACGTGAGTTTTCGTTCCACTGAGCGTCAGA
CCCCGTAGAAAAGATCAAAGGATCTTCTTGAGATCCTTTTTTTCTGCGCGTAATCTGCTGCTTGCAAACA
AAAAAACCACCGCTACCAGCGGTGGTTTGTTTGCCGGATCAAGAGCTACCAACTCTTTTTCCGAAGGTAA
CTGGCTTCAGCAGAGCGCAGATACCAAATACTGTTCTTCTAGTGTAGCCGTAGTTAGGCCACCACTTCAA
GAACTCTGTAGCACCGCCTACATACCTCGCTCTGCTAATCCTGTTACCAGTGGCTGCTGCCAGTGGCGAT
AAGTCGTGTCTTACCGGGTTGGACTCAAGACGATAGTTACCGGATAAGGCGCAGCGGTCGGGCTGAACGG
GGGGTTCGTGCACACAGCCCAGCTTGGAGCGAACGACCTACACCGAACTGAGATACCTACAGCGTGAGCT
ATGAGAAAGCGCCACGCTTCCCGAAGAGAGAAAGGCGGACAGGTATCCGGTAAGCGGCAGGGTCGGAACA
GGAGAGCGCACGAGGGAGCTTCCAGGGGGAAACGCCTGGTATCTTTATAGTCCTGTCGGGTTTCGCCACC
TCTGACTTGAGCGTCGATTTTTGTGATGCTCGTCAGGGGGGCGGAGCCTATGGAAAAACGCCAGCAACGC
GGCCTTTTTACGGTTCCTGGCCTTTTGCTGGCCTTTTGCTCACATGTTCTTTCCTGCGTTATCCCCTGAT
TCTGTGGATAACCGTATTACCGCCTTTGAGTGAGCTGATACCGCTCGCCGCAGCCGAACGACCGAGCGCA
GCGAGTCAGTGAGCGAGGAAGCGGAAGAGCGCCCAATACGCAAACCGCCTCTCCCCGCGCGTTGGCCGAT
TCATTAATGCAGCTGGCACGACAGGTTTCCCGACTGGAAAGCGGGCAGTGAGCGCAACGCAATTAATGTG
AGTTAGCTCACTCATTAGGCACCCCAGGCTTTACACTTTATGCTTCCGGCTCGTATGTTGTGTGGAATTG
TGAGCGGATAACAATTTCACACAGGAAACAGCTATGACCATGATTACGCCAAGCGCGCAATTAACCCTCA
CTAAAGGGAACAAAAGCTGGAGCTGCAAGCTT
